Addgene plasmid #65244: pcDNA3-HA-ERK5
Purpose: Expression of HA tagged ERK5 in mammalian cells
Depositing lab: Axel Ullrich. Publication: Phosphotyrosine-specific phosphatase PTP-SL regulates the ERK5 signaling pathway. Buschbeck M, Eickhoff J, Sommer MN, Ullrich A. J Biol Chem. 2002 Aug 16;277(33):29503-9. Epub 2002 May 31. 10.1074/jbc.M202149200 PubMed 12042304.
Backbone
  Vector backbone: pcDNA3
  Backbone manufacturer: Invitrogen
  Backbone size w/o insert (bp): 5446
  Total vector size (bp): 7924
  Vector type: Mammalian Expression
  Selectable markers: Neomycin (select with G418)
Growth in bacteria
  Bacterial resistance: Ampicillin, 100 μg/mL
  Growth temperature: 37°C
  Growth strain: DH5alpha
  Copy number: High Copy
Gene/Insert
  Gene/Insert name: ERK5 (alt name: MAPK7)
  Species: H. sapiens (human)
  Insert size (bp): 2478
  Mutation: A409T
  GenBank ID: NM_139033
  Entrez Gene: MAPK7 (a.k.a. BMK1, ERK4, ERK5, PRKM7)
  Promoter: CMV
  Tag / fusion protein: HA (N terminal on insert)
  Cloning method: Restriction Enzyme; 5′ cloning site HindIII (not destroyed); 3′ cloning site XbaI (not destroyed)
  Sequencing primers: 5′ CACTGCTTACTGGCTTATCG; 3′ TGGCAACTAGAAGGCACAG
Terms and licenses: Academic/Nonprofit Terms; Industry Terms: Not Available to Industry
How to cite: pcDNA3-HA-ERK5 was a gift from Axel Ullrich (Addgene plasmid # 65244 ; http://n2t.net/addgene:65244 ; RRID:Addgene_65244)
