[The description below was written by a language model from this plasmid's Addgene catalogue record and pLannotate feature annotations shown in this document.]
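Description:
pcDNA3-HA-ERK5 is a mammalian expression plasmid built on the Invitrogen pcDNA3 backbone that drives production of human ERK5 (MAPK7, also called BMK1) carrying an N-terminal HA epitope tag. The roughly 2.5 kb insert was placed between the HindIII and XbaI sites of the polylinker, downstream of the human cytomegalovirus immediate early enhancer and promoter and upstream of the bovine growth hormone polyadenylation signal, giving strong constitutive transcription in transfected cells. The record notes an A409T change relative to the reference sequence but does not state its functional significance. T7 and SP6 phage promoters flank the cloning region and can serve for in vitro transcription or as sequencing landmarks. The feature table annotates the MAPK7 coding sequence but does not list the HA tag separately; per the catalogue it lies at the N terminus of the insert.

In E. coli the plasmid is maintained at high copy through a ColE1/pUC-type origin and selected with ampicillin via the β-lactamase gene; an f1 origin is also present, allowing single-stranded DNA rescue. For stable mammalian lines, an SV40 early promoter drives the neomycin phosphotransferase gene, terminated by the SV40 poly(A) signal, conferring G418 resistance. Several short annotated fragments (HIV-1 LTR, ble, lacI, RSF ori, bom) are likely backbone remnants or partial sequence matches rather than functional modules. The sequenced record is slightly shorter than the catalogued total size.

The construct is used to express epitope-tagged ERK5 so that it can be detected or immunoprecipitated with anti-HA antibodies. It was deposited in connection with work on regulation of the ERK5 signalling pathway by the tyrosine phosphatase PTP-SL.
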