Features (pLannotate 1.2.2; 22 found; start..end, strand, type, name):
      1..380     +  enhancer       CMV enhancer: human cytomegalovirus immediate early enhancer
    381..584     +  promoter       CMV promoter: human cytomegalovirus (CMV) immediate early promoter
    580..613     +  LTR            5' LTR (truncated) (fragment): truncated 5' long terminal repeat (LTR) from HIV-1
    629..647     +  promoter       T7 promoter: promoter for bacteriophage T7 RNA polymerase
    711..3155    +  CDS            MAPK7: MK07_HUMAN - Also known as BMK1, ERK5, PRKM7. Experimental evidence at protein level: Swiss-Prot protein existence level 1. Plays a role in various cellular processes such as proliferation, differentiation and cell survival. The upstream activator of MAPK7 is the MAPK kinase MAP2K5. Upon activation, it translocates to the nucleus and phosphorylates various downstream targets including MEF2C. EGF activates MAPK7 through a Ras-independent and MAP2K5-dependent pathway. May have a role in muscle cell differentiation. May be important for endothelial function and maintenance of blood vessel integri
   3204..3222    -  promoter       SP6 promoter: promoter for bacteriophage SP6 RNA polymerase
   3248..3472    +  polyA_signal   bGH poly(A) signal: bovine growth hormone polyadenylation signal
   3476..3497    +  promoter       SV40 promoter (fragment): SV40 enhancer and early promoter
   3518..3946    +  rep_origin     f1 ori (sequence partly withheld): f1 bacteriophage origin of replication; arrow indicates direction of (+) strand synthesis
   3960..4289    +  promoter       SV40 promoter: SV40 enhancer and early promoter
   4356..5147    +  CDS            neo: KKA2_KLEPN - Also known as kan, nptII. Experimental evidence at protein level: Swiss-Prot protein existence level 1. Resistance to kanamycin, neomycin, paromomycin, ribostamycin, butirosin and gentamicin B. From Klebsiella pneumoniae.
   5171..5329    +  CDS            ble (fragment): BLE_KLEPN - Experimental evidence at protein level: Swiss-Prot protein existence level 1. Binding protein with a strong affinity to the bleomycin family of antibiotics. Binds to CL990; an antimitotic-antibiotic compound. From Klebsiella pneumoniae.
   5324..5445    +  polyA_signal   SV40 poly(A) signal: SV40 polyadenylation signal
   5518..5534    -  protein_bind   lac operator: The lac repressor binds to the lac operator to inhibit transcription in E. coli. This inhibition can be relieved by adding lactose or isopropyl-β-D-thiogalactopyranoside (IPTG). lac repressor encoded by lacI
   5542..5572    -  promoter       lac promoter: promoter for the E. coli lac operon
   5587..5608    -  protein_bind   CAP binding site: CAP binding activates transcription in the presence of cAMP. E. coli catabolite activator protein
   5621..5713    -  CDS            lacI (fragment): lac repressor; lacI; The lac repressor binds to the lac operator to inhibit transcription in E. coli. This inhibition can be relieved by adding lactose or isopropyl-β-D-thiogalactopyranoside (IPTG).
   5715..5848    -  rep_origin     RSF ori (fragment): Plasmids containing the RSF 1030 origin of replication can be propagated in E. coli cells that contain additional plasmids with compatible origins.
   5907..6495    -  rep_origin     ori: high-copy-number ColE1/pMB1/pBR322/pUC origin of replication
   6666..7526    -  CDS            AmpR: β-lactamase; bla; confers resistance to ampicillin, carbenicillin, and related antibiotics
   7527..7631    -  promoter       AmpR promoter: bla
   7690..7742    -  misc_feature   bom (fragment): basis of mobility region from pBR322
>Addgene plasmid #65244 | pcDNA3-HA-ERK5 | addgene full sequence | sequence record 363826 | Addgene NGS Result
GACATTGATTATTGACTAGTTATTAATAGTAATCAATTACGGGGTCATTAGTTCATAGCCCATATATGGA
GTTCCGCGTTACATAACTTACGGTAAATGGCCCGCCTGGCTGACCGCCCAACGACCCCCGCCCATTGACG
TCAATAATGACGTATGTTCCCATAGTAACGCCAATAGGGACTTTCCATTGACGTCAATGGGTGGAGTATT
TACGGTAAACTGCCCACTTGGCAGTACATCAAGTGTATCATATGCCAAGTACGCCCCCTATTGACGTCAA
TGACGGTAAATGGCCCGCCTGGCATTATGCCCAGTACATGACCTTATGGGACTTTCCTACTTGGCAGTAC
ATCTACGTATTAGTCATCGCTATTACCATGGTGATGCGGTTTTGGCAGTACATCAATGGGCGTGGATAGC
GGTTTGACTCACGGGGATTTCCAAGTCTCCACCCCATTGACGTCAATGGGAGTTTGTTTTGGCACCAAAA
TCAACGGGACTTTCCAAAATGTCGTAACAACTCCGCCCCATTGACGCAAATGGGCGGTAGGCGTGTACGG
TGGGAGGTCTATATAAGCAGAGCTCTCTGGCTAACTAGAGAACCCACTGCTTACTGGCTTATCGAAATTA
ATACGACTCACTATAGGGAGACCCAAGCTTCCGCCACCATGTATGATGTTCCTGATTATGCTAGCCTCCC
GGGAGGATCCGCCGAGCCTCTGAAGGAGGAAGACGGCGAGGACGGCTCTGCGGAGCCCCCCGGGCCCGTG
AAGGCCGAACCCGCCCACACCGCTGCCTCTGTAGCGGCCAAGAACCTGGCCCTGCTTAAAGCCCGCTCCT
TCGATGTGACCTTTGACGTGGGCGACGAGTACGAGATCATCGAGACCATAGGCAACGGGGCCTATGGAGT
GGTGTCCTCCGCCCGCCGCCGCCTCACCGGCCAGCAGGTGGCCATCAAGAAGATCCCTAATGCTTTCGAT
GTGGTGACCAATGCCAAGCGGACCCTCAGGGAGCTGAAGATCCTCAAGCACTTCAAACACGACAACATCA
TCGCCATCAAGGACATCCTGAGGCCCACCGTGCCCTATGGCGAATTCAAATCTGTCTACGTGGTCCTGGA
CCTGATGGAAAGCGACCTGCACCAGATCATCCACTCCTCACAGCCCCTCACACTGGAACACGTGCGCTAC
TTCCTGTACCAACTGCTGCGGGGCCTGAAGTACATGCACTCGGCTCAGGTCATCCACCGTGACCTGAAGC
CCTCCAACCTATTGGTGAATGAGAACTGTGAGCTCAAGATTGGTGACTTTGGTATGGCTCGTGGCCTGTG
CACCTCGCCCGCTGAACATCAGTACTTCATGACTGAGTATGTGGCCACGCGCTGGTACCGTGCGCCCGAG
CTCATGCTCTCTTTGCATGAGTATACACAGGCTATTGACCTCTGGTCTGTGGGCTGCATCTTTGGTGAGA
TGCTGGCCCGGCGCCAGCTCTTCCCAGGCAAAAACTATGTACACCAGCTACAGCTCATCATGATGGTGCT
GGGTACCCCATCACCAGCCGTGATTCAGGCTGTGGGGGCTGAGAGGGTGCGGGCCTATATCCAGAGCTTG
CCACCACGCCAGCCTGTGCCCTGGGAGACAGTGTACCCAGGTGCCGACCGCCAGGCCCTATCACTGCTGG
GTCGCATGCTGCGTTTTGAGCCCAGCGCTCGCATCTCAGCAGCTGCTGCCCTTCGCCACCCTTTCCTGGC
CAAGTACCATGATCCTGATGATGAGCCTGACTGTGCCCCGCCCTTTGACTTTGCCTTTGACCGCGAAGCC
CTCACTCGGGAGCGCATTAAGGAGGCCATTGTGGCTGAAATTGAGGACTTCCATGCAAGGCGTGAGGGCA
TCCGCCAACAGATCCGCTTCCAGCCTTCTCTACAGCCTGTGACTAGTGAGCCTGGCTGTCCAGATGTTGA
AATGCCCAGTCCCTGGGCTCCCAGTGGGGACTGTGCCATGGAGTCTCCACCACCAGCCCCGCCACCATGC
CCCGGCCCTGCACCTGACACCATTGATCTGACCCTGCAGCCACCTCCACCAGTCAGTGAGCCTGCCCCAC
CAAAGAAAGATGGTGCCATCTCAGACAATACTAAGGCTGCCCTTAAAGCTGCCCTGCTCAAGTCTTTGAG
GAGCCGGCTCAGAGATGGCCCCAGCGCACCCCTGGAGGCTCCTGAGCCTCGGAAGCCGGTGACAGCCCAG
GAGCGCCAGCGGGAGCGGGAGGAGAAGCGGCGGAGGCGGCAAGAACGAGCCAAGGAGCGGGAGAAACGGC
GGCAGGAGCGGGAGCGAAAGGAACGGGGGGCTGGGGCCTCTGGGGGCCCCTCCACTGACCCCTTGGCTGG
ACTAGTGCTCAGTGACAATGACAGAAGCCTGTTGGAACGCTGGACTCGAATGGCCCGGCCCGCAGCCCCA
GCCCTCACCTCTGTGCCGGCCCCTGCCCCAGCGCCAACGCCAACCCCAACCCCAGTCCAACCTACCAGTC
CTCCTCCTGGCCCTGTAGCCCAGCCCACTGGCCCGCAACCACAATCTGCGGGCTCTACCTCTGGCCCTGT
ACCCCAGCCTGCCTGCCCACCCCCTGGCCCTGCACCCCACCCCACTGGCCCTCCTGGGCCCATCCCTGTC
CCCGCGCCACCCCAGATTGCCACCTCCACCAGCCTCCTGGCTGCCCAGTCACTTGTGCCACCCCCTGGGC
TGCCTGGCTCCAGCACCCCAGGAGTTTTGCCTTACTTCCCACCTGGCCTGCCGCCCCCAGACGCCGGGGG
AGCCCCTCAGTCTTCCATGTCAGAGTCACCTGATGTCAACCTTGTGACCCAGCAGCTATCTAAGTCACAG
GTGGAGGACCCCCTGCCCCCTGTGTTCTCAGGCACACCAAAGGGCAGTGGGGCTGGCTACGGTGTTGGCT
TTGACCTGGAGGAATTCTTAAACCAGTCTTTCGACATGGGCGTGGCTGATGGGCCACAGGATGGCCAGGC
AGATTCAGCCTCTCTCTCAGCCTCCCTGCTTGCTGACTGGCTCGAAGGCCATGGCATGAACCCTGCCGAT
ATTGAGTCCCTGCAGCGTGAGATCCAGATGGACTCCCCAATGCTGCTGGCTGACCTGCCTGACCTCCAGG
ACCCCTGAGGCCCCCAGCCTGTGCCTTGCTGCCACAGTTCTAGAGGGCCCTATTCTATAGTGTCACCTAA
ATGCTAGAGCTCGCTGATCAGCCTCGACTGTGCCTTCTAGTTGCCAGCCATCTGTTGTTTGCCCCTCCCC
CGTGCCTTCCTTGACCCTGGAAGGTGCCACTCCCACTGTCCTTTCCTAATAAAATGAGGAAATTGCATCG
CATTGTCTGAGTAGGTGTCATTCTATTCTGGGGGGTGGGGTGGGGCAGGACAGCAAGGGGGAGGATTGGG
AAGACAATAGCAGGCATGCTGGGGATGCGGTGGGCTCTATGGCTTCTGAGGCGGAAAGAACCAGCTGGGG
CTCTAGGGGGTATCCCC
[124 nt withheld, positions 3518-3641]
C
[91 nt withheld, positions 3643-3733]
A
[49 nt withheld, positions 3735-3783]
CCTTTGACGTTGGAGTCCACGTTCTTT
[37 nt withheld, positions 3811-3847]
ACCCTATCTCGGTCTATTCTTTTGATTTATAAGGGATTTTGCCGATTTCGGCCTATTGGTTAAAAAATGA
GCTGATTTAACAAAAATTTAACGCGAATTAATTCTGTGGAATGTGTGTCAGTTAGGGTGTGGAAAGTCCC
CAGGCTCCCCAGCAGGCAGAAGTATGCAAAGCATGCATCTCAATTAGTCAGCAACCAGGTGTGGAAAGTC
CCCAGGCTCCCCAGCAGGCAGAAGTATGCAAAGCATGCATCTCAATTAGTCAGCAACCATAGTCCCGCCC
CTAACTCCGCCCATCCCGCCCCTAACTCCGCCCAGTTCCGCCCATTCTCCGCCCCATGGCTGACTAATTT
TTTTTATTTATGCAGAGGCCGAGGCCGCCTCTGCCTCTGAGCTATTCCAGAAGTAGTGAGGAGGCTTTTT
TGGAGGCCTAGGCTTTTGCAAAAAGCTCCCGGGAGCTTGTATATCCATTTTCGGATCTGATCAAGAGACA
GGATGAGGATCGTTTCGCATGATTGAACAAGATGGATTGCACGCAGGTTCTCCGGCCGCTTGGGTGGAGA
GGCTATTCGGCTATGACTGGGCACAACAGACAATCGGCTGCTCTGATGCCGCCGTGTTCCGGCTGTCAGC
GCAGGGGCGCCCGGTTCTTTTTGTCAAGACCGACCTGTCCGGTGCCCTGAATGAACTGCAGGACGAGGCA
GCGCGGCTATCGTGGCTGGCCACGACGGGCGTTCCTTGCGCAGCTGTGCTCGACGTTGTCACTGAAGCGG
GAAGGGACTGGCTGCTATTGGGCGAAGTGCCGGGGCAGGATCTCCTGTCATCTCACCTTGCTCCTGCCGA
GAAAGTATCCATCATGGCTGATGCAATGCGGCGGCTGCATACGCTTGATCCGGCTACCTGCCCATTCGAC
CACCAAGCGAAACATCGCATCGAGCGAGCACGTACTCGGATGGAAGCCGGTCTTGTCGATCAGGATGATC
TGGACGAAGAGCATCAGGGGCTCGCGCCAGCCGAACTGTTCGCCAGGCTCAAGGCGCGCATGCCCGACGG
CGAGGATCTCGTCGTGACCCATGGCGATGCCTGCTTGCCGAATATCATGGTGGAAAATGGCCGCTTTTCT
GGATTCATCGACTGTGGCCGGCTGGGTGTGGCGGACCGCTATCAGGACATAGCGTTGGCTACCCGTGATA
TTGCTGAAGAGCTTGGCGGCGAATGGGCTGACCGCTTCCTCGTGCTTTACGGTATCGCCGCTCCCGATTC
GCAGCGCATCGCCTTCTATCGCCTTCTTGACGAGTTCTTCTGAGCGGGACTCTGGGGTTCGAAATGACCG
ACCAAGCGACGCCCAACCTGCCATCACGAGATTTCGATTCCACCGCCGCCTTCTATGAAAGGTTGGGCTT
CGGAATCGTTTTCCGGGACGCCGGCTGGATGATCCTCCAGCGCGGGGATCTCATGCTGGAGTTCTTCGCC
CACCCCAACTTGTTTATTGCAGCTTATAATGGTTACAAATAAAGCAATAGCATCACAAATTTCACAAATA
AAGCATTTTTTTCACTGCATTCTAGTTGTGGTTTGTCCAAACTCATCAATGTATCTTATCATGTCTGTAT
ACCGTCGACCTCTAGCTAGAGCTTGGCGTAATCATGGTCATAGCTGTTTCCTGTGTGAAATTGTTATCCG
CTCACAATTCCACACAACATACGAGCCGGAAGCATAAAGTGTAAAGCCTGGGGTGCCTAATGAGTGAGCT
AACTCACATTAATTGCGTTGCGCTCACTGCCCGCTTTCCAGTCGGGAAACCTGTCGTGCCAGCTGCATTA
ATGAATCGGCCAACGCGCGGGGAGAGGCGGTTTGCGTATTGGGCGCTCTTCCGCTTCCTCGCTCACTGAC
TCGCTGCGCTCGGTCGTTCGGCTGCGGCGAGCGGTATCAGCTCACTCAAAGGCGGTAATACGGTTATCCA
CAGAATCAGGGGATAACGCAGGAAAGAACATGTGAGCAAAAGGCCAGCAAAAGGCCAGCAAAAGGCCAGG
AACCGTAAAAAGGCCGCGTTGCTGGCGTTTTTCCATAGGCTCCGCCCCCCTGACGAGCATCACAAAAATC
GACGCTCAAGTCAGAGGTGGCGAAACCCGACAGGACTATAAAGATACCAGGCGTTTCCCCCTGGAAGCTC
CCTCGTGCGCTCTCCTGTTCCGACCCTGCCGCTTACCGGATACCTGTCCGCCTTTCTCCCTTCGGGAAGC
GTGGCGCTTTCTCATAGCTCACGCTGTAGGTATCTCAGTTCGGTGTAGGTCGTTCGCTCCAAGCTGGGCT
GTGTGCACGAACCCCCCGTTCAGCCCGACCGCTGCGCCTTATCCGGTAACTATCGTCTTGAGTCCAACCC
GGTAAGACACGACTTATCGCCACTGGCAGCAGCCACTGGTAACAGGATTAGCAGAGCGAGGTATGTAGGC
GGTGCTACAGAGTTCTTGAAGTGGTGGCCTAACTACGGCTACACTAGAAGAACAGTATTTGGTATCTGCG
CTCTGCTGAAGCCAGTTACCTTCGGAAAAAGAGTTGGTAGCTCTTGATCCGGCAAACAAACCACCGCTGG
TAGCGGTGGTTTTTTTGTTTGCAAGCAGCAGATTACGCGCAGAAAAAAAGGATCTCAAGAAGATCCTTTG
ATCTTTTCTACGGGGTCTGACGCTCAGTGGAACGAAAACTCACGTTAAGGGATTTTGGTCATGAGATTAT
CAAAAAGGATCTTCACCTAGATCCTTTTAAATTAAAAATGAAGTTTTAAATCAATCTAAAGTATATATGA
GTAAACTTGGTCTGACAGTTACCAATGCTTAATCAGTGAGGCACCTATCTCAGCGATCTGTCTATTTCGT
TCATCCATAGTTGCCTGACTCCCCGTCGTGTAGATAACTACGATACGGGAGGGCTTACCATCTGGCCCCA
GTGCTGCAATGATACCGCGAGACCCACGCTCACCGGCTCCAGATTTATCAGCAATAAACCAGCCAGCCGG
AAGGGCCGAGCGCAGAAGTGGTCCTGCAACTTTATCCGCCTCCATCCAGTCTATTAATTGTTGCCGGGAA
GCTAGAGTAAGTAGTTCGCCAGTTAATAGTTTGCGCAACGTTGTTGCCATTGCTACAGGCATCGTGGTGT
CACGCTCGTCGTTTGGTATGGCTTCATTCAGCTCCGGTTCCCAACGATCAAGGCGAGTTACATGATCCCC
CATGTTGTGCAAAAAAGCGGTTAGCTCCTTCGGTCCTCCGATCGTTGTCAGAAGTAAGTTGGCCGCAGTG
TTATCACTCATGGTTATGGCAGCACTGCATAATTCTCTTACTGTCATGCCATCCGTAAGATGCTTTTCTG
TGACTGGTGAGTACTCAACCAAGTCATTCTGAGAATAGTGTATGCGGCGACCGAGTTGCTCTTGCCCGGC
GTCAATACGGGATAATACCGCGCCACATAGCAGAACTTTAAAAGTGCTCATCATTGGAAAACGTTCTTCG
GGGCGAAAACTCTCAAGGATCTTACCGCTGTTGAGATCCAGTTCGATGTAACCCACTCGTGCACCCAACT
GATCTTCAGCATCTTTTACTTTCACCAGCGTTTCTGGGTGAGCAAAAACAGGAAGGCAAAATGCCGCAAA
AAAGGGAATAAGGGCGACACGGAAATGTTGAATACTCATACTCTTCCTTTTTCAATATTATTGAAGCATT
TATCAGGGTTATTGTCTCATGAGCGGATACATATTTGAATGTATTTAGAAAAATAAACAAATAGGGGTTC
CGCGCACATTTCCCCGAAAAGTGCCACCTGACGTCGACGGATCGGGAGATCTCCCGATCCCCTATGGTGC
ACTCTCAGTACAATCTGCTCTGATGCCGCATAGTTAAGCCAGTATCTGCTCCCTGCTTGTGTGTTGGAGG
TCGCTGAGTAGTGCGCGAGCAAAATTTAAGCTACAACAAGGCAAGGCTTGACCGACAATTGCATGAAGAA
TCTGCTTAGGGTTAGGCGTTTTGCGCTGCTTCGCGATGTACGGGCCAGATATACGCGTT
