>Addgene plasmid #65244 | pcDNA3-HA-ERK5 | depositor partial sequence | sequence record 110414 | nt 358-742 of NM_139033 + flanking vector sequences
ACTACTATAGGGAGACCAAGCTTCCGCCCCATGTATGATGTTCCTGATTATGCTAGCCTCCCGGGAGGAT
CCGCCGAGCCTCTGAAGGAGGAAGACGGCGAGGACGGCTCTGCGGAGCCCCCCGGGCCCGTGAAGGCCGA
ACCCGCCCACACCGCTGCCTCTGTAGCGGCCAAGAACCTGGCCCTGCTTAAAGCCCGCTCCTTCGATGTG
ACCTTTGACGTGGGCGACGAGTACGAGATCATCGAGACCATAGGCAACGGGGCCTATGGAGTGGTGTCCT
CCGCCCGCCGCCGCCTCACCGGCCAGCAGGTGGCCATCAAGAAGATCCCTAATGCTTTCGATGTGGTGAC
CAATGCCAAGCGGACCCTCAGGGAGCTGAAGATCCTCAAGCACTTCAAACACGACAACATCATCGCCATC
AAGGACATCCTGAGGCCACCGTGCCCTATGGCGAATT
