>Addgene plasmid #65244 | pcDNA3-HA-ERK5 | depositor partial sequence | sequence record 110415 | nt 2833-2432 of NM_139033 + flanking vector sequences
AGCTGTNAGCGNGCTCTANCTTTAGGTGACACTATAGAATAGGGCCCTCTAGNAATGTGGCAGCAAGGCA
CAGGCTGGGGGCCTCAGGGGTCCTGGAGGTCAGGCAGGTCAGCCAGCAGCATTGGGGAGTCCATCTGGAT
CTCACGCTGCAGGGACTCAATATCGGCAGGGTTCATGCCATGGCCTTCGAGCCAGTCAGCAAGCAGGGAG
GCTGAGAGAGAGGCTGAATCTGCCTGGCCATCCTGTGGCCCATCAGCCACGCCCATGTCGAAAGACTGGT
TTAAGAATTCCTCCAGGTCAAAGCCAACACCGTAGCCAGCCCCACTGCCCTTTGGTGTGCCTGAGAACAC
AGGGGGCAGGGGGTCCTCCACCTGTGACTTAGATAGCTGCTGGGTCACAAGGTTGACATCAGGTGACTCT
GACATGGAAGACTGAGGGGCTCCCCCGGCGTCTGGG
