>Addgene plasmid #65244 | pcDNA3-HA-ERK5 | addgene partial sequence | sequence record 165420 | BGH-rev 5'-TAGAAGGCACAGTCGAGG-3'
ATAGGGCCCTCTAGAACTGTGGCAGCAAGGCACAGGCTGGGGGCCTCAGGGGTCCTGGAGGTCAGGCAGG
TCAGCCAGCAGCATTGGGGAGTCCATCTGGATCTCACGCTGCAGGGACTCAATATCGGCAGGGTTCATGC
CATGGCCTTCGAGCCAGTCAGCAAGCAGGGAGGCTGAGAGAGAGGCTGAATCTGCCTGGCCATCCTGTGG
CCCATCAGCCACGCCCATGTCGAAAGACTGGTTTAAGAATTCCTCCAGGTCAAAGCCAACACCGTAGCCA
GCCCCACTGCCCTTTGGTGTGCCTGAGAACACAGGGGGCAGGGGGTCCTCCACCTGTGACTTAGATAGCT
GCTGGGTCACAAGGTTGACATCAGGTGACTCTGACATGGAAGACTGAGGGGCTCCCCCGGCGTCTGGGGG
CGGCAGGCCAGGTGGGAAGTAAGGCAAAACTCCTGGGGTGCTGGAGCCAGGCAGCCCAGGGGGTGGCACA
AGTGACTGGGCAGCCAGGAGGCTGGTGGAGGTGGCAATCTGGGGTGGCGCGGGGACAGGGATGGGCCCAG
GAGGGCCAGTGGGGTGGGGTGCAGGGCCAGGGGGTGGGCAGGCAGGCTGGGGTACAGGGCCAGAGGTAGA
GCCCGCAGATTGTGGTTGCGGGCCAGTGGGCTGGGCTACAGGGCCAGGAGGAGGACTGGTAGGTTGGACT
GGGGTTGGGGTTGGCGTTGGCGCTGGGGCAGGG
