>Addgene plasmid #65244 | pcDNA3-HA-ERK5 | addgene partial sequence | sequence record 166501 | CMV-F 5'-CGCAAATGGGCGGTAGGCGTG-3'
ACTAGAGAACCCACTGCTTACTGGCTTATCGAAATTAATACGACTCACTATAGGGAGACCCAAGCTTCCG
CCACCATGTATGATGTTCCTGATTATGCTAGCCTCCCGGGAGGATCCGCCGAGCCTCTGAAGGAGGAAGA
CGGCGAGGACGGCTCTGCGGAGCCCCCCGGGCCCGTGAAGGCCGAACCCGCCCACACCGCTGCCTCTGTA
GCGGCCAAGAACCTGGCCCTGCTTAAAGCCCGCTCCTTCGATGTGACCTTTGACGTGGGCGACGAGTACG
AGATCATCGAGACCATAGGCAACGGGGCCTATGGAGTGGTGTCCTCCGCCCGCCGCCGCCTCACCGGCCA
GCAGGTGGCCATCAAGAAGATCCCTAATGCTTTCGATGTGGTGACCAATGCCAAGCGGACCCTCAGGGAG
CTGAAGATCCTCAAGCACTTCAAACACGACAACATCATCGCCATCAAGGACATCCTGAGGCCCACCGTGC
CCTATGGCGAATTCAAATCTGTCTACGTGGTCCTGGACCTGATGGAAAGCGACCTGCACCAGATCATCCA
CTCCTCACAGCCCCTCACACTGGAACACGTGCGCTACTTCCTGTACCAACTGCTGCGGGGCCTGAAGTAC
ATGCACTCGGCTCAGGTCATCCACCGTGACCTGAAGCCCTCCAACCTATTGGTGAATGAGAACTGTGAGC
TCAAGATTGGTGACTTTGGTATGGCTCGTGGCCTGTGCACCTCGCCCGCTGAACATCAGTACTTCATGAC
TGAGTATGTGGCCACGCGCTGGTACCGTGCGCCCGAGCTCATGCTCTCTTTGCATGAGTATACACAGGCT
ATTGAC
